>Addgene plasmid #214803 | pcDNA3.1/MPL(N358Q) | addgene full sequence | sequence record 429147 | Addgene NGS Result
GACGGATCGGGAGATCTCCCGATCCCCTATGGTGCACTCTCAGTACAATCTGCTCTGATGCCGCATAGTT
AAGCCAGTATCTGCTCCCTGCTTGTGTGTTGGAGGTCGCTGAGTAGTGCGCGAGCAAAATTTAAGCTACA
ACAAGGCAAGGCTTGACCGACAATTGCATGAAGAATCTGCTTAGGGTTAGGCGTTTTGCGCTGCTTCGCG
ATGTACGGGCCAGATATACGCGTTGACATTGATTATTGACTAGTTATTAATAGTAATCAATTACGGGGTC
ATTAGTTCATAGCCCATATATGGAGTTCCGCGTTACATAACTTACGGTAAATGGCCCGCCTGGCTGACCG
CCCAACGACCCCCGCCCATTGACGTCAATAATGACGTATGTTCCCATAGTAACGCCAATAGGGACTTTCC
ATTGACGTCAATGGGTGGAGTATTTACGGTAAACTGCCCACTTGGCAGTACATCAAGTGTATCATATGCC
AAGTACGCCCCCTATTGACGTCAATGACGGTAAATGGCCCGCCTGGCATTATGCCCAGTACATGACCTTA
TGGGACTTTCCTACTTGGCAGTACATCTACGTATTAGTCATCGCTATTACCATGGTGATGCGGTTTTGGC
AGTACATCAATGGGCGTGGATAGCGGTTTGACTCACGGGGATTTCCAAGTCTCCACCCCATTGACGTCAA
TGGGAGTTTGTTTTGGCACCAAAATCAACGGGACTTTCCAAAATGTCGTAACAACTCCGCCCCATTGACG
CAAATGGGCGGTAGGCGTGTACGGTGGGAGGTCTATATAAGCAGAGCTCTCTGGCTAACTAGAGAACCCA
CTGCTTACTGGCTTATCGAAATTAATACGACTCACTATAGGGAGACCCAAGCTGGCTAGCGTTTAAACTT
AAGCTTGGTACCGAGCTCGGATCCACTAGTCCAGTGTGGTGGAATTCGCCACCATGCCCTCCTGGGCCCT
CTTCATGGTCACCTCCTGCCTCCTCCTGGCCCCTCAAAACCTGGCCCAAGTCAGCAGCCAAGATGTCTCC
TTGCTGGCATCAGACTCAGAGCCCCTGAAGTGTTTCTCCCGAACATTTGAGGACCTCACTTGCTTCTGGG
ATGAGGAAGAGGCAGCGCCCAGTGGGACATACCAGCTGCTGTATGCCTACCCGCGGGAGAAGCCCCGTGC
TTGCCCCCTGAGTTCCCAGAGCATGCCCCACTTTGGAACCCGATACGTGTGCCAGTTTCCAGACCAGGAG
GAAGTGCGTCTCTTCTTTCCGCTGCACCTCTGGGTGAAGAATGTGTTCCTAAACCAGACTCGGACTCAGC
GAGTCCTCTTTGTGGACAGTGTAGGCCTGCCGGCTCCCCCCAGTATCATCAAGGCCATGGGTGGGAGCCA
GCCAGGGGAACTTCAGATCAGCTGGGAGGAGCCAGCTCCAGAAATCAGTGATTTCCTGAGGTACGAACTC
CGCTATGGCCCCAGAGATCCCAAGAACTCCACTGGTCCCACGGTCATACAGCTGATTGCCACAGAAACCT
GCTGCCCTGCTCTGCAGAGGCCTCACTCAGCCTCTGCTCTGGACCAGTCTCCATGTGCTCAGCCCACAAT
GCCCTGGCAAGATGGACCAAAGCAGACCTCCCCAAGTAGAGAAGCTTCAGCTCTGACAGCAGAGGGTGGA
AGCTGCCTCATCTCAGGACTCCAGCCTGGCAACTCCTACTGGCTGCAGCTGCGCAGCGAACCTGATGGGA
TCTCCCTCGGTGGCTCCTGGGGATCCTGGTCCCTCCCTGTGACTGTGGACCTGCCTGGAGATGCAGTGGC
ACTTGGACTGCAATGCTTTACCTTGGACCTGAAGAATGTTACCTGTCAATGGCAGCAACAGGACCATGCT
AGCTCCCAAGGCTTCTTCTACCACAGCAGGGCACGGTGCTGCCCCAGAGACAGGTACCCCATCTGGGAGA
ACTGCGAAGAGGAAGAGAAAACAAATCCAGGACTACAGACCCCACAGTTCTCTCGCTGCCACTTCAAGTC
ACGACAGGACAGCATTATTCACATCCTTGTGGAGGTGACCACAGCCCCGGGTACTGTTCACAGCTACCTG
GGCTCCCCTTTCTGGATCCACCAGGCTGTGCGCCTCCCCACCCCAAACTTGCACTGGAGGGAGATCTCCA
GTGGGCATCTGGAATTGGAGTGGCAGCACCCATCGTCCTGGGCAGCCCAAGAGACCTGTTATCAACTCCG
ATACACAGGAGAAGGCCATCAGGACTGGAAGGTGCTGGAGCCGCCTCTCGGGGCCCGAGGAGGGACCCTG
GAGCTGCGCCCGCGATCTCGCTACCGTTTACAGCTGCGCGCCAGGCTCAACGGCCCCACCTACCAAGGTC
CCTGGAGCTCGTGGTCGGACCCAACTAGGGTGGAGACCGCCACCGAGACCGCCTGGATCTCCTTGGTGAC
CGCTCTGCATCTAGTGCTGGGCCTCAGCGCCGTCCTGGGCCTGCTGCTGCTGAGGTGGCAGTTTCCTGCA
CACTACAGGAGACTGAGGCATGCCCTGTGGCCCTCACTTCCAGACCTGCACCGGGTCCTAGGCCAGTACC
TTAGGGACACTGCAGCCCTGAGCCCGCCCAAGGCCACAGTCTCAGATACCTGTGAAGAAGTGGAACCCAG
CCTCCTTGAAATCCTCCCCAAGTCCTCAGAGAGGACTCCTTTGCCCCTGTGTTCCTCCCAGGCCCAGATG
GACTACCGAAGATTGCAGCCTTCTTGCCTGGGGACCATGCCCCTGTCTGTGTGCCCACCCATGGCTGAGT
CAGGGTCCTGCTGTACCACCCACATTGCCAACCATTCCTACCTACCACTAAGCTATTGGCAGCAGCCTTG
ACTCGAGTCTAGAGGGCCCGTTTAAACCCGCTGATCAGCCTCGACTGTGCCTTCTAGTTGCCAGCCATCT
GTTGTTTGCCCCTCCCCCGTGCCTTCCTTGACCCTGGAAGGTGCCACTCCCACTGTCCTTTCCTAATAAA
ATGAGGAAATTGCATCGCATTGTCTGAGTAGGTGTCATTCTATTCTGGGGGGTGGGGTGGGGCAGGACAG
CAAGGGGGAGGATTGGGAAGACAATAGCAGGCATGCTGGGGATGCGGTGGGCTCTATGGCTTCTGAGGCG
GAAAGAACCAGCTGGGGCTCTAGGGGGTATCCCC
[124 nt withheld, positions 3185-3308]
C
[91 nt withheld, positions 3310-3400]
A
[49 nt withheld, positions 3402-3450]
CCTTTGACGTTGGAGTCCACGTTCTTT
[37 nt withheld, positions 3478-3514]
ACCCTATCTCGGTCTATTCTTTTGATTTATAAGGGATTTTGCCGATTTCGGCCTATTGGTTAAAAAATGA
GCTGATTTAACAAAAATTTAACGCGAATTAATTCTGTGGAATGTGTGTCAGTTAGGGTGTGGAAAGTCCC
CAGGCTCCCCAGCAGGCAGAAGTATGCAAAGCATGCATCTCAATTAGTCAGCAACCAGGTGTGGAAAGTC
CCCAGGCTCCCCAGCAGGCAGAAGTATGCAAAGCATGCATCTCAATTAGTCAGCAACCATAGTCCCGCCC
CTAACTCCGCCCATCCCGCCCCTAACTCCGCCCAGTTCCGCCCATTCTCCGCCCCATGGCTGACTAATTT
TTTTTATTTATGCAGAGGCCGAGGCCGCCTCTGCCTCTGAGCTATTCCAGAAGTAGTGAGGAGGCTTTTT
TGGAGGCCTAGGCTTTTGCAAAAAGCTCCCGGGAGCTTGTATATCCATTTTCGGATCTGATCAAGAGACA
GGATGAGGATCGTTTCGCATGATTGAACAAGATGGATTGCACGCAGGTTCTCCGGCCGCTTGGGTGGAGA
GGCTATTCGGCTATGACTGGGCACAACAGACAATCGGCTGCTCTGATGCCGCCGTGTTCCGGCTGTCAGC
GCAGGGGCGCCCGGTTCTTTTTGTCAAGACCGACCTGTCCGGTGCCCTGAATGAACTGCAGGACGAGGCA
GCGCGGCTATCGTGGCTGGCCACGACGGGCGTTCCTTGCGCAGCTGTGCTCGACGTTGTCACTGAAGCGG
GAAGGGACTGGCTGCTATTGGGCGAAGTGCCGGGGCAGGATCTCCTGTCATCTCACCTTGCTCCTGCCGA
GAAAGTATCCATCATGGCTGATGCAATGCGGCGGCTGCATACGCTTGATCCGGCTACCTGCCCATTCGAC
CACCAAGCGAAACATCGCATCGAGCGAGCACGTACTCGGATGGAAGCCGGTCTTGTCGATCAGGATGATC
TGGACGAAGAGCATCAGGGGCTCGCGCCAGCCGAACTGTTCGCCAGGCTCAAGGCGCGCATGCCCGACGG
CGAGGATCTCGTCGTGACCCATGGCGATGCCTGCTTGCCGAATATCATGGTGGAAAATGGCCGCTTTTCT
GGATTCATCGACTGTGGCCGGCTGGGTGTGGCGGACCGCTATCAGGACATAGCGTTGGCTACCCGTGATA
TTGCTGAAGAGCTTGGCGGCGAATGGGCTGACCGCTTCCTCGTGCTTTACGGTATCGCCGCTCCCGATTC
GCAGCGCATCGCCTTCTATCGCCTTCTTGACGAGTTCTTCTGAGCGGGACTCTGGGGTTCGAAATGACCG
ACCAAGCGACGCCCAACCTGCCATCACGAGATTTCGATTCCACCGCCGCCTTCTATGAAAGGTTGGGCTT
CGGAATCGTTTTCCGGGACGCCGGCTGGATGATCCTCCAGCGCGGGGATCTCATGCTGGAGTTCTTCGCC
CACCCCAACTTGTTTATTGCAGCTTATAATGGTTACAAATAAAGCAATAGCATCACAAATTTCACAAATA
AAGCATTTTTTTCACTGCATTCTAGTTGTGGTTTGTCCAAACTCATCAATGTATCTTATCATGTCTGTAT
ACCGTCGACCTCTAGCTAGAGCTTGGCGTAATCATGGTCATAGCTGTTTCCTGTGTGAAATTGTTATCCG
CTCACAATTCCACACAACATACGAGCCGGAAGCATAAAGTGTAAAGCCTGGGGTGCCTAATGAGTGAGCT
AACTCACATTAATTGCGTTGCGCTCACTGCCCGCTTTCCAGTCGGGAAACCTGTCGTGCCAGCTGCATTA
ATGAATCGGCCAACGCGCGGGGAGAGGCGGTTTGCGTATTGGGCGCTCTTCCGCTTCCTCGCTCACTGAC
TCGCTGCGCTCGGTCGTTCGGCTGCGGCGAGCGGTATCAGCTCACTCAAAGGCGGTAATACGGTTATCCA
CAGAATCAGGGGATAACGCAGGAAAGAACATGTGAGCAAAAGGCCAGCAAAAGGCCAGGAACCGTAAAAA
GGCCGCGTTGCTGGCGTTTTTCCATAGGCTCCGCCCCCCTGACGAGCATCACAAAAATCGACGCTCAAGT
CAGAGGTGGCGAAACCCGACAGGACTATAAAGATACCAGGCGTTTCCCCCTGGAAGCTCCCTCGTGCGCT
CTCCTGTTCCGACCCTGCCGCTTACCGGATACCTGTCCGCCTTTCTCCCTTCGGGAAGCGTGGCGCTTTC
TCATAGCTCACGCTGTAGGTATCTCAGTTCGGTGTAGGTCGTTCGCTCCAAGCTGGGCTGTGTGCACGAA
CCCCCCGTTCAGCCCGACCGCTGCGCCTTATCCGGTAACTATCGTCTTGAGTCCAACCCGGTAAGACACG
ACTTATCGCCACTGGCAGCAGCCACTGGTAACAGGATTAGCAGAGCGAGGTATGTAGGCGGTGCTACAGA
GTTCTTGAAGTGGTGGCCTAACTACGGCTACACTAGAAGAACAGTATTTGGTATCTGCGCTCTGCTGAAG
CCAGTTACCTTCGGAAAAAGAGTTGGTAGCTCTTGATCCGGCAAACAAACCACCGCTGGTAGCGGTGGTT
TTTTTGTTTGCAAGCAGCAGATTACGCGCAGAAAAAAAGGATCTCAAGAAGATCCTTTGATCTTTTCTAC
GGGGTCTGACGCTCAGTGGAACGAAAACTCACGTTAAGGGATTTTGGTCATGAGATTATCAAAAAGGATC
TTCACCTAGATCCTTTTAAATTAAAAATGAAGTTTTAAATCAATCTAAAGTATATATGAGTAAACTTGGT
CTGACAGTTACCAATGCTTAATCAGTGAGGCACCTATCTCAGCGATCTGTCTATTTCGTTCATCCATAGT
TGCCTGACTCCCCGTCGTGTAGATAACTACGATACGGGAGGGCTTACCATCTGGCCCCAGTGCTGCAATG
ATACCGCGAGACCCACGCTCACCGGCTCCAGATTTATCAGCAATAAACCAGCCAGCCGGAAGGGCCGAGC
GCAGAAGTGGTCCTGCAACTTTATCCGCCTCCATCCAGTCTATTAATTGTTGCCGGGAAGCTAGAGTAAG
TAGTTCGCCAGTTAATAGTTTGCGCAACGTTGTTGCCATTGCTACAGGCATCGTGGTGTCACGCTCGTCG
TTTGGTATGGCTTCATTCAGCTCCGGTTCCCAACGATCAAGGCGAGTTACATGATCCCCCATGTTGTGCA
AAAAAGCGGTTAGCTCCTTCGGTCCTCCGATCGTTGTCAGAAGTAAGTTGGCCGCAGTGTTATCACTCAT
GGTTATGGCAGCACTGCATAATTCTCTTACTGTCATGCCATCCGTAAGATGCTTTTCTGTGACTGGTGAG
TACTCAACCAAGTCATTCTGAGAATAGTGTATGCGGCGACCGAGTTGCTCTTGCCCGGCGTCAATACGGG
ATAATACCGCGCCACATAGCAGAACTTTAAAAGTGCTCATCATTGGAAAACGTTCTTCGGGGCGAAAACT
CTCAAGGATCTTACCGCTGTTGAGATCCAGTTCGATGTAACCCACTCGTGCACCCAACTGATCTTCAGCA
TCTTTTACTTTCACCAGCGTTTCTGGGTGAGCAAAAACAGGAAGGCAAAATGCCGCAAAAAAGGGAATAA
GGGCGACACGGAAATGTTGAATACTCATACTCTTCCTTTTTCAATATTATTGAAGCATTTATCAGGGTTA
TTGTCTCATGAGCGGATACATATTTGAATGTATTTAGAAAAATAAACAAATAGGGGTTCCGCGCACATTT
CCCCGAAAAGTGCCACCTGACGTC
Features (pLannotate 1.2.2; 20 found; start..end, strand, type, name):
     28..80      -  misc_feature   bom (fragment): basis of mobility region from pBR322
    235..614     +  enhancer       CMV enhancer: human cytomegalovirus immediate early enhancer
    615..818     +  promoter       CMV promoter: human cytomegalovirus (CMV) immediate early promoter
    814..847     +  LTR            5' LTR (truncated) (fragment): truncated 5' long terminal repeat (LTR) from HIV-1
    863..881     +  promoter       T7 promoter: promoter for bacteriophage T7 RNA polymerase
    964..2868    +  CDS            MPL: TPOR_HUMAN - Also known as TPOR. Experimental evidence at protein level: Swiss-Prot protein existence level 1. Receptor for thrombopoietin that acts as a primary regulator of megakaryopoiesis and platelet production. May represent a regulatory molecule specific for TPO-R-dependent immune responses. From Homo sapiens (Human).
   2915..3139    +  polyA_signal   bGH poly(A) signal: bovine growth hormone polyadenylation signal
   3143..3164    +  promoter       SV40 promoter (fragment): SV40 enhancer and early promoter
   3185..3613    +  rep_origin     f1 ori (sequence partly withheld): f1 bacteriophage origin of replication; arrow indicates direction of (+) strand synthesis
   3627..3956    +  promoter       SV40 promoter: SV40 enhancer and early promoter
   4023..4814    +  CDS            neo: KKA2_KLEPN - Also known as kan, nptII. Experimental evidence at protein level: Swiss-Prot protein existence level 1. Resistance to kanamycin, neomycin, paromomycin, ribostamycin, butirosin and gentamicin B. From Klebsiella pneumoniae.
   4838..4996    +  CDS            ble (fragment): BLE_KLEPN - Experimental evidence at protein level: Swiss-Prot protein existence level 1. Binding protein with a strong affinity to the bleomycin family of antibiotics. Binds to CL990; an antimitotic-antibiotic compound. From Klebsiella pneumoniae.
   4991..5112    +  polyA_signal   SV40 poly(A) signal: SV40 polyadenylation signal
   5185..5201    -  protein_bind   lac operator: The lac repressor binds to the lac operator to inhibit transcription in E. coli. This inhibition can be relieved by adding lactose or isopropyl-β-D-thiogalactopyranoside (IPTG). lac repressor encoded by lacI
   5209..5239    -  promoter       lac promoter: promoter for the E. coli lac operon
   5254..5275    -  protein_bind   CAP binding site: CAP binding activates transcription in the presence of cAMP. E. coli catabolite activator protein
   5288..5380    -  CDS            lacI (fragment): lac repressor; lacI; The lac repressor binds to the lac operator to inhibit transcription in E. coli. This inhibition can be relieved by adding lactose or isopropyl-β-D-thiogalactopyranoside (IPTG).
   5563..6151    -  rep_origin     ori: high-copy-number ColE1/pMB1/pBR322/pUC origin of replication
   6322..7182    -  CDS            AmpR: β-lactamase; bla; confers resistance to ampicillin, carbenicillin, and related antibiotics
   7183..7287    -  promoter       AmpR promoter: bla
