[The description below was written by a language model from this plasmid's Addgene catalogue record and pLannotate feature annotations shown in this document.]
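Description:
pcDNA3.1/MPL(N358Q) is a mammalian expression plasmid built on the pcDNA3.1 backbone that carries the human thrombopoietin receptor gene MPL (also known as TPOR or CD110) with an asparagine-to-glutamine substitution at residue 358. The coding sequence was inserted between EcoRI and XhoI sites and lies downstream of the human cytomegalovirus immediate-early enhancer and promoter, with the bovine growth hormone polyadenylation signal terminating the transcript. A T7 promoter sits between the CMV promoter and the insert, where it serves as a sequencing primer site and could support in vitro transcription. No epitope tag or reporter is annotated on the receptor.

In E. coli the plasmid replicates from a high-copy ColE1/pUC-type origin and is selected with ampicillin through the β-lactamase gene. An f1 origin is also present. For selection in mammalian cells, an SV40 enhancer/early promoter drives a neomycin phosphotransferase gene followed by the SV40 poly(A) signal, which allows G418 selection of stable transfectants. Short annotated fragments such as the truncated HIV-1 LTR, ble, lacI and bom hits appear to be backbone remnants or incidental matches rather than functional elements.

The catalogue sizes do not agree with the sequence. The record lists an 8,500 bp insert and a 6,217 bp backbone, whereas the full sequenced plasmid is 7,318 nt and the MPL open reading frame spans about 1.9 kb.

The stated purpose is simply mammalian expression of this MPL mutant. The associated study concerns mutant calreticulin and an immature form of MPL, but the record does not say what the N358Q change does.
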