Addgene plasmid #214803: pcDNA3.1/MPL(N358Q)
Purpose: Mammalian expression of human MPL(N358Q)
Depositing lab: Norio Komatsu. Depositing organization: Juntendo University. Publication: Loss of KDEL function from a calreticulin frameshift mutation drives expression of an immature, mutant calreticulin-dependent form of the thrombopoietin receptor MPL. Masubuchi N, Yang Y, Imai M, Kihara Y, Morishita S, Edahiro Y, Komatsu N. Haematologica. 2025 Nov 6. doi: 10.3324/haematol.2025.287585. PubMed 41195513.
Backbone
  Vector backbone: pcDNA3.1
  Backbone size w/o insert (bp): 6217
  Vector type: Mammalian Expression
Growth in bacteria
  Bacterial resistance: Ampicillin, 100 μg/mL
  Growth temperature: 37°C
  Growth strain: DH5alpha
  Copy number: Unknown
Gene/Insert
  Gene/Insert name: human MPL(N358Q)
  Species: H. sapiens (human)
  Insert size (bp): 8500
  Entrez Gene: MPL (a.k.a. C-MPL, CD110, MPLV, THCYT2, THPOR, TPOR)
  Promoter: CMV
  Cloning method: Restriction Enzyme; 5′ cloning site EcoRI (unknown if destroyed); 3′ cloning site XhoI (unknown if destroyed)
  Sequencing primers: 5′ T7
Terms and licenses: Academic/Nonprofit Terms; Industry Terms: Not Available to Industry
How to cite: pcDNA3.1/MPL(N358Q) was a gift from Norio Komatsu (Addgene plasmid # 214803 ; http://n2t.net/addgene:214803 ; RRID:Addgene_214803)
